>Addgene plasmid #68781 | pBW121-SS-289 | depositor full sequence | sequence record 125016 | pBW121-SS-289 sequence 4562 bps
GTCGACATTGATTATTGACTAGTTATTAATAGTAATCAATTACGGGGTCATTAGTTCATAGCCCATATAT
GGAGTTCCGCGTTACATAACTTACGGTAAATGGCCCGCCTGGCTGACCGCCCAACGACCCCCGCCCATTG
ACGTCAATAATGACGTATGTTCCCATAGTAACGCCAATAGGGACTTTCCATTGACGTCAATGGGTGGACT
ATTTACGGTAAACTGCCCACTTGGCAGTACATCAAGTGTATCATATGCCAAGTACGCCCCCTATTGACGT
CAATGACGGTAAATGGCCCGCCTGGCATTATGCCCAGTACATGACCTTATGGGACTTTCCTACTTGGCAG
TACATCTACGTATTAGTCATCGCTATTACCATGGGTCGAGGTGAGCCCCACGTTCTGCTTCACTCTCCCC
ATCTCCCCCCCCTCCCCACCCCCAATTTTGTATTTATTTATTTTTTAATTATTTTGTGCAGCGATGGGGG
CGGGGGGGGGGGGGGCGCGCGCCAGGCGGGGCGGGGCGGGGCGAGGGGCGGGGCGGGGCGAGGCGGAGAG
GTGCGGCGGCAGCCAATCAGAGCGGCGCGCTCCGAAAGTTTCCTTTTATGGCGAGGCGGCGGCGGCGGCG
GCCCTATAAAAAGCGAAGCGCGCGGCGGGCGGGAGTCGCTGCGTTGCCTTCGCCCCGTGCCCCGCTCCGC
GCCGCCTCGCGCCGCCCGCCCCGGCTCTGACTGACCGCGTTACTCCCACAGGTGAGCGGGCGGGACGGCC
CTTCTCCTCCGGGCTGTAATTAGCGCTTGGTTTAATGACGGCTCGTTTCTTTTCTGTGGCTGCGTGAAAG
CCTTAAAGGGCTCCGGGAGGGCCCTTTGTGCGGGGGGGAGCGGCTCGGGGGGTGCGTGCGTGTGTGTGTG
CGTGGGGAGCGCCGCGTGCGGCCCGCGCTGCCCGGCGGCTGTGAGCGCTGCGGGCGCGGCGCGGGGCTTT
GTGCGCTCCGCGTGTGCGCGAGGGGAGCGCGGCCGGGGGCGGTGCCCCGCGGTGCGGGGGGGCTGCGAGG
GGAACAAAGGCTGCGTGCGGGGTGTGTGCGTGGGGGGGTGAGCAGGGGGTGTGGGCGCGGCGGTCGGGCT
GTAACCCCCCCCTGCACCCCCCTCCCCGAGTTGCTGAGCACGGCCCGGCTTCGGGTGCGGGGCTCCGTGC
GGGGCGTGGCGCGGGGCTCGCCGTGCCGGGCGGGGGGTGGCGGCAGGTGGGGGTGCCGGGCGGGGCGGGG
CCGCCTCGGGCCGGGGAGGGCTCGGGGGAGGGGCGCGGCGGCCCCGGAGCGCCGGCGGCTGTCGAGGCGC
GGCGAGCCGCAGCCATTGCCTTTTATGGTAATCGTGCGAGAGGGCGCAGGGACTTCCTTTGTCCCAAATC
TGGCGGAGCCGAAATCTGGGAGGCGCCGCCGCACCCCCTCTAGCGGGCGCGGGCGAAGCGGTGCGGCGCC
GGCAGGAAGGAAATGGGCGGGGAGGGCCTTCGTGCGTCGCCGCGCCGCCGTCCCCTTCTCCATCTCCAGC
CTCGGGGCTGCCGCAGGGGGACGGCTGCCTTCGGGGGGGACGGGGCAGGGCGGGGTTCGGCTTCTGGCGT
GTGACCGGCGGCTCTAGAGCCTCTGCTAACCATGTTCATGCCTTCTTCTTTTTCCTACAGCTCCTGGGCA
ACGTGCTGGTTATTGTGCTGTCTCATCATTTTGGCAAAGAATTGATTAATTCGAGCGAACGCGTAGCCAA
AGGCAACAGGCGGCCGCACTCCTCAGGTGCAGGCTGCCTATCAGAAGGTGGTGGCTGGTGTGGCCAATGC
CCTGGCTCACAAATACCACTGAGATCTTTTTCCCTCTGCCAAAAATTATGGGGACATCATGAAGCCCCTT
GAGCATCTGACTTCTGGCTAATAAAGGAAATTTATTTTCATTGCAATAGTGTGTTGGAATTTTTTGTGTC
TCTCACTCGGAAGGACATATGGGAGGGCAAATCATTTAAAACATCAGAATGAGTATTTGGTTTAGAGTTT
GGCAACATATGCCCATATGCTGGCTGCCATGAACAAAGGTTGGCTATAAAGAGGTCATCAGTATATGAAA
CAGCCCCCTGCTGTCCATTCCTTATTCCATAGAAAAGCCTTGACTTGAGGTTAGATTTTTTTTATATTTT
GTTTTGTGTTATTTTTTTCTTTAACATCCCTAAAATTTTCCTTACATGTTTTACTAGCCAGATTTTTCCT
CCTCTCCTGACTACTCCCAGTCATAGCTGTCCCTCTTCTCTTATGGAGATCCCTCGACCTGCAGCCCAAG
CTTGGCGTAATCATGGTCATAGCTGTTTCCTGTGTGAAATTGTTATCCGCTCACAATTCCACACAACATA
CGAGCCGGAAGCATAAAGTGTAAAGCCTGGGGTGCCTAATGAGTGAGCTAACTCACATTAATTGCGTTGC
GCTCACTGCCCGCTTTCCAGTCGGGAAACCTGTCGTGCCAGCGGATCTTGAAGAAGCTGCAGGAGGTGCT
GGAGGGGAAGTGGTCCGGATCCGCGAAATTAAGCGAAATTAACTCGAGAGATCCGCTGCATTAATGAATC
GGCCAACGCGCGGGGAGAGGCGGTTTGCGTATTGGGCGCTCTTCCGCTTCCTCGCTCACTGACTCGCTGC
GCTCGGTCGTTCGGCTGCGGCGAGCGGTATCAGCTCACTCAAAGGCGGTAATACGGTTATCCACAGAATC
AGGGGATAACGCAGGAAAGAACATGTGAGCAAAAGGCCAGCAAAAGGCCAGGAACCGTAAAAAGGCCGCG
TTGCTGGCGTTTTTCCATAGGCTCCGCCCCCCTGACGAGCATCACAAAAATCGACGCTCAAGTCAGAGGT
GGCGAAACCCGACAGGACTATAAAGATACCAGGCGTTTCCCCCTGGAAGCTCCCTCGTGCGCTCTCCTGT
TCCGACCCTGCCGCTTACCGGATACCTGTCCGCCTTTCTCCCTTCGGGAAGCGTGGCGCTTTCTCAATGC
TCACGCTGTAGGTATCTCAGTTCGGTGTAGGTCGTTCGCTCCAAGCTGGGCTGTGTGCACGAACCCCCCG
TTCAGCCCGACCGCTGCGCCTTATCCGGTAACTATCGTCTTGAGTCCAACCCGGTAAGACACGACTTATC
GCCACTGGCAGCAGCCACTGGTAACAGGATTAGCAGAGCGAGGTATGTAGGCGGTGCTACAGAGTTCTTG
AAGTGGTGGCCTAACTACGGCTACACTAGAAGGACAGTATTTGGTATCTGCGCTCTGCTGAAGCCAGTTA
CCTTCGGAAAAAGAGTTGGTAGCTCTTGATCCGGCAAACAAACCACCGCTGGTAGCGGTGGTTTTTTTGT
TTGCAAGCAGCAGATTACGCGCAGAAAAAAAGGATCTCAAGAAGATCCTTTGATCTTTTCTACGGGGTCT
GACGCTCAGTGGAACGAAAACTCACGTTAAGGGATTTTGGTCATGAGATTATCAAAAAGGATCTTCACCT
AGATCCTTTTAAATTAAAAATGAAGTTTTAAATCAATCTAAAGTATATATGAGTAAACTTGGTCTGACAG
TTACCAATGCTTAATCAGTGAGGCACCTATCTCAGCGATCTGTCTATTTCGTTCATCCATAGTTGCCTGA
CTCCCCGTCGTGTAGATAACTACGATACGGGAGGGCTTACCATCTGGCCCCAGTGCTGCAATGATACCGC
GAGACCCACGCTCACCGGCTCCAGATTTATCAGCAATAAACCAGCCAGCCGGAAGGGCCGAGCGCAGAAG
TGGTCCTGCAACTTTATCCGCCTCCATCCAGTCTATTAATTGTTGCCGGGAAGCTAGAGTAAGTAGTTCG
CCAGTTAATAGTTTGCGCAACGTTGTTGCCATTGCTACAGGCATCGTGGTGTCACGCTCGTCGTTTGGTA
TGGCTTCATTCAGCTCCGGTTCCCAACGATCAAGGCGAGTTACATGATCCCCCATGTTGTGCAAAAAAGC
GGTTAGCTCCTTCGGTCCTCCGATCGTTGTCAGAAGTAAGTTGGCCGCAGTGTTATCACTCATGGTTATG
GCAGCACTGCATAATTCTCTTACTGTCATGCCATCCGTAAGATGCTTTTCTGTGACTGGTGAGTACTCAA
CCAAGTCATTCTGAGAATAGTGTATGCGGCGACCGAGTTGCTCTTGCCCGGCGTCAATACGGGATAATAC
CGCGCCACATAGCAGAACTTTAAAAGTGCTCATCATTGGAAAACGTTCTTCGGGGCGAAAACTCTCAAGG
ATCTTACCGCTGTTGAGATCCAGTTCGATGTAACCCACTCGTGCACCCAACTGATCTTCAGCATCTTTTA
CTTTCACCAGCGTTTCTGGGTGAGCAAAAACAGGAAGGCAAAATGCCGCAAAAAAGGGAATAAGGGCGAC
ACGGAAATGTTGAATACTCATACTCTTCCTTTTTCAATATTATTGAAGCATTTATCAGGGTTATTGTCTC
ATGAGCGGATACATATTTGAATGTATTTAGAAAAATAAACAAATAGGGGTTCCGCGCACATTTCCCCGAA
AAGTGCCACCTG
Features (pLannotate 1.2.2; 12 found; start..end, strand, type, name):
      4..383     +  enhancer       CMV enhancer: human cytomegalovirus immediate early enhancer
    386..661     +  promoter       chicken β-actin promoter: No description available
    662..1670    +  intron         chimeric intron: chimera between introns from chicken β-actin and rabbit β-globin
   1768..1839    +  CDS            HBB (fragment): HBB_PONPY - Experimental evidence at transcript level: Swiss-Prot protein existence level 2. Involved in oxygen transport from the lung to the various peripheral tissues. From Pongo pygmaeus (Bornean orangutan).
   1910..1965    +  polyA_signal   β-globin poly(A) signal: rabbit β-globin polyadenylation signal (Gil and Proudfoot, 1987)
   2350..2366    -  protein_bind   lac operator: The lac repressor binds to the lac operator to inhibit transcription in E. coli. This inhibition can be relieved by adding lactose or isopropyl-β-D-thiogalactopyranoside (IPTG). lac repressor encoded by lacI
   2374..2404    -  promoter       lac promoter: promoter for the E. coli lac operon
   2419..2440    -  protein_bind   CAP binding site: CAP binding activates transcription in the presence of cAMP. E. coli catabolite activator protein
   2456..2629    -  CDS            lacI (fragment): LACI_ECOLI - Experimental evidence at protein level: Swiss-Prot protein existence level 1. Repressor of the lactose operon. Binds allolactose as an inducer. From Escherichia coli (strain K12).
   2812..3400    -  rep_origin     ori: high-copy-number ColE1/pMB1/pBR322/pUC origin of replication
   3571..4431    -  CDS            AmpR: β-lactamase; bla; confers resistance to ampicillin, carbenicillin, and related antibiotics
   4432..4536    -  promoter       AmpR promoter: bla
