[The description below was written by a language model from this plasmid's Addgene catalogue record and pLannotate feature annotations shown in this document.]
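Description:
pBW121-SS-289 is a small mammalian expression-type plasmid built on the pBW121 backbone, about 4.56 kb in total, that carries a 38 bp synthetic insert named "1x 0gap Target 1". It is propagated in E. coli as a high-copy plasmid through a ColE1/pUC-type origin and selected with ampicillin via the β-lactamase gene and its native promoter. The purpose field describes it as a single copy of Target 1 with a zero-base gap, in a version lacking the SV40 origin. Consistent with this, no SV40 origin appears in the annotated features, so the plasmid would not be expected to replicate episomally in cells expressing large T antigen.

The mammalian portion of the backbone is a CAG-style cassette: the CMV immediate early enhancer, the chicken β-actin promoter and the chimeric β-actin/β-globin intron, followed by a rabbit β-globin polyadenylation signal. The short HBB fragment annotated just upstream of the poly(A) signal is most likely residual β-globin sequence from that 3′ region rather than an expressed gene. No full-length open reading frame is annotated between the intron and the terminator. A lac promoter/operator, CAP site and lacI fragment are cloning-vector remnants.

The 38 bp target itself is not annotated, so its position in the plasmid and its sequence composition cannot be read from the feature table. The associated publication concerns DNA sense-and-respond protein modules for mammalian cells, so the plasmid plausibly supplies a defined DNA target sequence to be detected by such modules. The "1x" and "0gap" labels suggest it belongs to a series varying target copy number and spacing, though the record does not spell this out.
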