Addgene plasmid #68781: pBW121-SS-289
Purpose: 1x Target 1 0gap minus SV40 Ori
Depositing lab: James Collins. Depositing organization: Massachusetts Institute of Technology. Publication: DNA sense-and-respond protein modules for mammalian cells. Slomovic S, Collins JJ. Nat Methods. 2015 Sep 21. doi: 10.1038/nmeth.3585. PubMed 26389572.
Backbone
  Vector backbone: pBW121
  Backbone size w/o insert (bp): 4522
  Total vector size (bp): 4560
  Vector type: Mammalian Expression
Growth in bacteria
  Bacterial resistance: Ampicillin, 100 μg/mL
  Growth temperature: 37°C
  Growth strain: DH5alpha
  Copy number: High Copy
Gene/Insert
  Gene/Insert name: 1x 0gap Target 1
  Species: Synthetic
  Insert size (bp): 38
Terms and licenses: Academic/Nonprofit Terms; Industry Terms: Not Available to Industry
How to cite: pBW121-SS-289 was a gift from James Collins (Addgene plasmid # 68781 ; http://n2t.net/addgene:68781 ; RRID:Addgene_68781)
