>Addgene plasmid #68781 | pBW121-SS-289 | addgene partial sequence | sequence record 125013 | pUC-4 5'-CAGTGAGCGAGGAAGCGGAAGAGCGCCCAA-3'
GCGCGTTGGCCGATTCATTAATGCAGCGGATCTCTCGAGTTAATTTCGCTTAATTTCGCGGATCCGGACC
ACTTCCCCTCCAGCACCTCCTGCAGCTTCTTCAAGATCCGCTGGCACGACAGGTTTCCCGACTGGAAAGC
GGGCAGTGAGCGCAACGCAATTAATGTGAGTTAGCTCACTCATTAGGCACCCCAGGCTTTACACTTTATG
CTTCCGGCTCGTATGTTGTGTGGAATTGTGAGCGGATAACAATTTCACACAGGAAACAGCTATGACCATG
ATTACGCCAAGCTTGGGCTGCAGGTCGAGGGATCTCCATAAGAGAAGAGGGACAGCTATGACTGGGAGTA
GTCAGGAGAGGAGGAAAAATCTGGCTAGTAAAACATGTAAGGAAAATTTTAGGGATGTTAAAGAAAAAAA
TAACACAAAACAAAATATAAAAAAAATCTAACCTCAAGTCAAGGCTTTTCTATGGAATAAGGAATGGACA
GCAGGGGGCTGTTTCATATACTGATGACCTCTTTATAGCCAACCTTTGTTCATGGCAGCCAGCATATGGG
CATATGTTGCCAAACTCTAAACCAAATACTCATTCTGATGTTTTAAATGATTTGCCCTCCCATATGTCCT
TCCGAGTGAGAGACACAAAAAATTCCAACACACTATTGCAATGAAAATAAATTTCCTTTATTAGCCAGAA
GTCAGATGCTCAAGGGGCTTCATGATGTCCCCATAATTTTTGGCAGAGGGAA
