>Addgene plasmid #68781 | pBW121-SS-289 | addgene partial sequence | sequence record 125015 | pCAGGS5 5'-ggttcggcttctggcgtgtgacc-3'
TGTTCATGCCTTCTTCTTTTTCCTACAGCTCCTGGGCAACGTGCTGGTTATTGTGCTGTCTCATCATTTT
GGCAAAGAATTGATTAATTCGAGCGAACGCGTAGCCAAAGGCAACAGGCGGCCGCACTCCTCAGGTGCAG
GCTGCCTATCAGAAGGTGGTGGCTGGTGTGGCCAATGCCCTGGCTCACAAATACCACTGAGATCTTTTTC
CCTCTGCCAAAAATTATGGGGACATCATGAAGCCCCTTGAGCATCTGACTTCTGGCTAATAAAGGAAATT
TATTTTCATTGCAATAGTGTGTTGGAATTTTTTGTGTCTCTCACTCGGAAGGACATATGGGAGGGCAAAT
CATTTAAAACATCAGAATGAGTATTTGGTTTAGAGTTTGGCAACATATGCCCATATGCTGGCTGCCATGA
ACAAAGGTTGGCTATAAAGAGGTCATCAGTATATGAAACAGCCCCCTGCTGTCCATTCCTTATTCCATAG
AAAAGCCTTGACTTGAGGTTAGATTTTTTTTATATTTTGTTTTGTGTTATTTTTTTCTTTAACATCCCTA
AAATTTTCCTTACATGTTTTACTAGCCAGATTTTTCCTCCTCTCCTGACTACTCCCAGTCATAGCTGTCC
CTCTTCTCTTATGGAGATCCCTCGACCTGC
